>Addgene plasmid #142969 | TFORF2652 | addgene full sequence | sequence record 397337 | Addgene NGS Result
TTAATGTAGTCTTATGCAATACTCTTGTAGTCTTGCAACATGGTAACGATGAGTTAGCAACATGCCTTAC
AAGGAGAGAAAAAGCACCGTGCATGCCGATTGGTGGAAGTAAGGTGGTACGATCGTGCCTTATTAGGAAG
GCAACAGACGGGTCTGACATGGATTGGACGAACCACTGAATTGCCGCATTGCAGAGATATTGTATTTAAG
TGCCTAGCTCGATACATAAACGGGTCTCTCTGGTTAGACCAGATCTGAGCCTGGGAGCTCTCTGGCTAAC
TAGGGAACCCACTGCTTAAGCCTCAATAAAGCTTGCCTTGAGTGCTTCAAGTAGTGTGTGCCCGTCTGTT
GTGTGACTCTGGTAACTAGAGATCCCTCAGACCCTTTTAGTCAGTGTGGAAAATCTCTAGCAGTGGCGCC
CGAACAGGGACTTGAAAGCGAAAGGGAAACCAGAGGAGCTCTCTCGACGCAGGACTCGGCTTGCTGAAGC
GCGCACGGCAAGAGGCGAGGGGCGGCGACTGGTGAGTACGCCAAAAATTTTGACTAGCGGAGGCTAGAAG
GAGAGAGATGGGTGCGAGAGCGTCAGTATTAAGCGGGGGAGAATTAGATCGCGATGGGAAAAAATTCGGT
TAAGGCCAGGGGGAAAGAAAAAATATAAATTAAAACATATAGTATGGGCAAGCAGGGAGCTAGAACGATT
CGCAGTTAATCCTGGCCTGTTAGAAACATCAGAAGGCTGTAGACAAATACTGGGACAGCTACAACCATCC
CTTCAGACAGGATCAGAAGAACTTAGATCATTATATAATACAGTAGCAACCCTCTATTGTGTGCATCAAA
GGATAGAGATAAAAGACACCAAGGAAGCTTTAGACAAGATAGAGGAAGAGCAAAACAAAAGTAAGACCAC
CGCACAGCAAGCGGCCGCTGATCTTCAGACCTGGAGGAGGAGATATGAGGGACAATTGGAGAAGTGAATT
ATATAAATATAAAGTAGTAAAAATTGAACCATTAGGAGTAGCACCCACCAAGGCAAAGAGAAGAGTGGTG
CAGAGAGAAAAAAGAGCAGTGGGAATAGGAGCTTTGTTCCTTGGGTTCTTGGGAGCAGCAGGAAGCACTA
TGGGCGCAGCGTCAATGACGCTGACGGTACAGGCCAGACAATTATTGTCTGGTATAGTGCAGCAGCAGAA
CAATTTGCTGAGGGCTATTGAGGCGCAACAGCATCTGTTGCAACTCACAGTCTGGGGCATCAAGCAGCTC
CAGGCAAGAATCCTGGCTGTGGAAAGATACCTAAAGGATCAACAGCTCCTGGGGATTTGGGGTTGCTCTG
GAAAACTCATTTGCACCACTGCTGTGCCTTGGAATGCTAGTTGGAGTAATAAATCTCTGGAACAGATTTG
GAATCACACGACCTGGATGGAGTGGGACAGAGAAATTAACAATTACACAAGCTTAATACACTCCTTAATT
GAAGAATCGCAAAACCAGCAAGAAAAGAATGAACAAGAATTATTGGAATTAGATAAATGGGCAAGTTTGT
GGAATTGGTTTAACATAACAAATTGGCTGTGGTATATAAAATTATTCATAATGATAGTAGGAGGCTTGGT
AGGTTTAAGAATAGTTTTTGCTGTACTTTCTATAGTGAATAGAGTTAGGCAGGGATATTCACCATTATCG
TTTCAGACCCACCTCCCAACCCCGAGGGGACCCATGCATTGCATCTCAATTAGTCAGCAACCAGGTGTGG
AAAGTCCCCAGGCTCCCCAGCAGGCAGAAGTATGCAAAGCATGCGTCTCAATTAGTCAGCAACCATAGTC
CCGCCCCTAACTCCGCCCATCCCGCCCCTAACTCCGCCCAGTTCCGCCCATTCTCCGCCCCATGGCTGAC
TAATTTTTTTTATTTATGCAGAGGCCGAGGCCGCCTCGGCCTCTGAGCTATTCCAGAAGTAGTGAGGAGG
CTTTTTTGGAGGCCTAGGCTTTTGCAAAAAGCTTTCTAGAGGTACCACCGGAGCTTACCATGACCGAGTA
CAAGCCCACGGTGCGCCTCGCCACCCGCGACGACGTCCCCAGGGCCGTACGCACCCTCGCCGCCGCGTTC
GCCGACTACCCCGCCACGCGCCACACCGTCGATCCGGACCGCCACATCGAGCGGGTCACCGAGCTGCAAG
AACTCTTCCTCACGCGCGTCGGGCTCGACATCGGCAAGGTGTGGGTCGCGGACGACGGCGCCGCCGTGGC
GGTCTGGACCACGCCGGAGAGCGTCGAAGCGGGGGCGGTGTTCGCCGAGATCGGCCCGCGCATGGCCGAG
TTGAGCGGTTCCCGGCTGGCCGCGCAGCAACAGATGGAAGGCCTCCTGGCGCCGCACCGGCCCAAGGAGC
CCGCGTGGTTCCTGGCCACCGTCGGCGTCTCGCCCGACCACCAGGGCAAGGGTCTGGGCAGCGCCGTCGT
GCTCCCCGGAGTGGAGGCGGCCGAGCGCGCCGGGGTGCCCGCCTTCCTGGAGACCTCCGCGCCCCGCAAC
CTCCCCTTCTACGAGCGGCTCGGCTTCACCGTCACCGCCGACGTCGAGGTGCCCGAAGGACCGCGCACCT
GGTGCATGACCCGCAAGCCCGGTGCCAGTTAACGAATTCTAGATCTTGAGACAAATGGCAGTATTCATCC
ACAATTTTAAAAGAAAAGGGGGGATTGGGGGGTACAGTGCAGGGGAAAGAATAGTAGACATAATAGCAAC
AGACATACAAACTAAAGAATTACAAAAACAAATTACAAAAATTCAAAATTTTCGGGTTTATTACAGGGAC
AGCAGAGATCCACTTTGGCGCCGGCTCGAGGCCTGCAGGTGCAAAGATGGATAAAGTTTTAAACAGAGAG
GAATCTTTGCAGCTAATGGACCTTCTAGGTCTTGAAAGGAGTGGGAATTGGCTCCGGTGCCCGTCAGTGG
GCAGAGCGCACATCGCCCACAGTCCCCGAGAAGTTGGGGGGAGGGGTCGGCAATTGAACCGGTGCCTAGA
GAAGGTGGCGCGGGGTAAACTGGGAAAGTGATGTCGTGTACTGGCTCCGCCTTTTTCCCGAGGGTGGGGG
AGAACCGTATATAAGTGCAGTAGTCGCCGTGAACGTTCTTTTTCGCAACGGGTTTGCCGCCAGAACACAG
GTAAGTGCCGTGTGTGGTTCCCGCGGGCCTGGCCTCTTTACGGGTTATGGCCCTTGCGTGCCTTGAATTA
CTTCCACCTGGCTGCAGTACGTGATTCTTGATCCCGAGCTTCGGGTTGGAAGTGGGTGGGAGAGTTCGAG
GCCTTGCGCTTAAGGAGCCCCTTCGCCTCGTGCTTGAGTTGAGGCCTGGCCTGGGCGCTGGGGCCGCCGC
GTGCGAATCTGGTGGCACCTTCGCGCCTGTCTCGCTGCTTTCGATAAGTCTCTAGCCATTTAAAATTTTT
GATGACCTGCTGCGACGCTTTTTTTCTGGCAAGATAGTCTTGTAAATGCGGGCCAAGATCTGCACACTGG
TATTTCGGTTTTTGGGGCCGCGGGCGGCGACGGGGCCCGTGCGTCCCAGCGCACATGTTCGGCGAGGCGG
GGCCTGCGAGCGCGGCCACCGAGAATCGGACGGGGGTAGTCTCAAGCTGGCCGGCCTGCTCTGGTGCCTG
GCCTCGCGCCGCCGTGTATCGCCCCGCCCTGGGCGGCAAGGCTGGCCCGGTCGGCACCAGTTGCGTGAGC
GGAAAGATGGCCGCTTCCCGGCCCTGCTGCAGGGAGCTCAAAATGGAGGACGCGGCGCTCGGGAGAGCGG
GCGGGTGAGTCACCCACACAAAGGAAAAGGGCCTTTCCGTCCTCAGCCGTCGCTTCATGTGACTCCACGG
AGTACCGGGCGCCGTCCAGGCACCTCGATTAGTTCTCGAGCTTTTGGAGTACGTCGTCTTTAGGTTGGGG
GGAGGGGTTTTATGCGATGGAGTTTCCCCACACTGAGTGGGTGGAGACTGAAGTTAGGCCAGCTTGGCAC
TTGATGTAATTCTCCTTGGAATTTGCCCTTTTTGAGTTTGGATCTTGGTTCATTCTCAAGCCTCAGACAG
TGGTTCAAAGTTTTTTTCTTCCATTTCAGGTGTCGTGAGGCTAGCACCGCCACCATGGCGGCGGAAGAGG
AGGCTGCGGCGGGAGGTAAAGTGTTGAGAGAGGAGAACCAGTGCATTGCTCCTGTGGTTTCCAGCCGCGT
GAGTCCAGGGACAAGACCAACAGCTATGGGGTCTTTCAGCTCACACATGACAGAGTTTCCACGAAAACGC
AAAGGAAGTGATTCAGACCCATCCCAGTCAGGAATCATGACAGAAAAAGTGGTGGAAAAGCTTTCTCAGA
ATCCCCTTACCTATCTTCTTTCAACAAGGATAGAAATATCAGCCTCCAGTGGCAGCAGAGTGGAAGATGG
TGAACACCAAGTTAAAATGAAGGCCTTCAGAGAAGCTCATAGCCAAACTGAAAAGCGGAGGAGAGATAAA
ATGAATAACCTGATTGAAGAACTGTCTGCAATGATCCCTCAGTGCAACCCCATGGCGCGTAAACTGGACA
AACTTACAGTTTTAAGAATGGCTGTTCAACACTTGAGATCTTTAAAAGGCTTGACAAATTCTTATGTGGG
AAGTAATTATAGACCATCATTTCTTCAGGATAATGAGCTCAGACATTTAATCCTTAAGACTGCAGAAGGC
TTCTTATTTGTGGTTGGATGTGAAAGAGGAAAAATTCTCTTCGTTTCTAAGTCAGTCTCCAAAATACTTA
ATTATGATCAGGCTAGTTTGACTGGACAAAGCTTATTTGACTTCTTACATCCAAAAGATGTTGCCAAAGT
AAAGGAACAACTTTCTTCTTTTGATATTTCACCAAGAGAAAAGCTAATAGATGCCAAAACTGGTTTGCAA
GTTCACAGTAATCTCCACGCTGGAAGGACACGTGTGTATTCTGGCTCAAGACGATCTTTTTTCTGTCGGA
TAAAGAGTTGTAAAATCTCTGTCAAAGAAGAGCATGGATGCTTACCCAACTCAAAGAAGAAAGAGCACAG
AAAATTCTATACTATCCATTGCACTGGTTACTTGAGAAGCTGGCCTCCAAATATTGTTGGAATGGAAGAA
GAAAGGAACAGTAAGAAAGACAACAGTAATTTTACCTGCCTTGTGGCCATTGGAAGATTACAGCCATATA
TTGTTCCACAGAACAGTGGAGAGATTAATGTGAAACCAACTGAATTTATAACCCGGTTTGCAGTGAATGG
AAAATTTGTCTATGTAGATCAAAGGGCAACAGCGATTTTAGGATATCTGCCTCAGGAACTTTTGGGAACT
TCTTGTTATGAATATTTTCATCAAGATGACCACAATAATTTGACTGACAAGCACAAAGCAGTTCTACAGA
GTAAGGAGAAAATACTTACAGATTCCTACAAATTCAGAGCAAAAGATGGCTCTTTTGTAACTTTAAAAAG
CCAATGGTTTAGTTTCACAAATCCTTGGACAAAAGAACTGGAATATATTGTATCTGTCAACACTTTAGTT
TTGGGACATAGTGAGCCTGGAGAAGCATCATTTTTACCTTGTAGCTCTCAATCATCAGAAGAATCCTCTA
GACAGTCCTGTATGAGTGTACCTGGAATGTCTACTGGAACAGTACTTGGTGCTGGTAGTATTGGAACAGA
TATTGCAAATGAAATTCTGGATTTACAGAGGTTACAGTCTTCTTCATACCTTGATGATTCGAGTCCAACA
GGTTTAATGAAAGATACTCATACTGTAAACTGCAGGAGTATGTCAAATAAGGAGTTGTTTCCACCAAGTC
CTTCTGAAATGGGGGAGCTAGAGGCTACCAGGCAAAACCAGAGTACTGTTGCTGTCCACAGCCATGAGCC
ACTCCTCAGTGATGGTGCACAGTTGGATTTCGATGCCCTATGTGACAATGATGACACAGCCATGGCTGCA
TTTATGAATTACTTAGAAGCAGAGGGGGGCCTGGGAGACCCTGGGGACTTCAGTGACATCCAGTGGACCC
TCTAGTAATGAACTAGTCCGTAACTTGAAAGTATTTCGATTTCTTGGCTTTATATATCTTGTGGAAAGGA
CGATAGACGGAGTACGTCGCCCGTACGACGCGTTAAGTCGACAATCAACCTCTGGATTACAAAATTTGTG
AAAGATTGACTGGTATTCTTAACTATGTTGCTCCTTTTACGCTATGTGGATACGCTGCTTTAATGCCTTT
GTATCATGCTATTGCTTCCCGTATGGCTTTCATTTTCTCCTCCTTGTATAAATCCTGGTTGCTGTCTCTT
TATGAGGAGTTGTGGCCCGTTGTCAGGCAACGTGGCGTGGTGTGCACTGTGTTTGCTGACGCAACCCCCA
CTGGTTGGGGCATTGCCACCACCTGTCAGCTCCTTTCCGGGACTTTCGCTTTCCCCCTCCCTATTGCCAC
GGCGGAACTCATCGCCGCCTGCCTTGCCCGCTGCTGGACAGGGGCTCGGCTGTTGGGCACTGACAATTCC
GTGGTGTTGTCGGGGAAATCATCGTCCTTTCCTTGGCTGCTCGCCTGTGTTGCCACCTGGATTCTGCGCG
GGACGTCCTTCTGCTACGTCCCTTCGGCCCTCAATCCAGCGGACCTTCCTTCCCGCGGCCTGCTGCCGGC
TCTGCGGCCTCTTCCGCGTCTTCGCCTTCGCCCTCAGACGAGTCGGATCTCCCTTTGGGCCGCCTCCCCG
CGTCGACTTTAAGACCAATGACTTACAAGGCAGCTGTAGATCTTAGCCACTTTTTAAAAGAAAAGGGGGG
ACTGGAAGGGCTAATTCACTCCCAACGAAGACAAGATCTGCTTTTTGCTTGTACTGGGTCTCTCTGGTTA
GACCAGATCTGAGCCTGGGAGCTCTCTGGCTAACTAGGGAACCCACTGCTTAAGCCTCAATAAAGCTTGC
CTTGAGTGCTTCAAGTAGTGTGTGCCCGTCTGTTGTGTGACTCTGGTAACTAGAGATCCCTCAGACCCTT
TTAGTCAGTGTGGAAAATCTCTAGCAGTACGTATAGTAGTTCATGTCATCTTATTATTCAGTATTTATAA
CTTGCAAAGAAATGAATATCAGAGAGTGAGAGGAACTTGTTTATTGCAGCTTATAATGGTTACAAATAAA
GCAATAGCATCACAAATTTCACAAATAAAGCATTTTTTTCACTGCATTCTAGTTGTGGTTTGTCCAAACT
CATCAATGTATCTTATCATGTCTGGCTCTAGCTATCCCGCCCCTAACTCCGCCCATCCCGCCCCTAACTC
CGCCCAGTTCCGCCCATTCTCCGCCCCATGGCTGACTAATTTTTTTTATTTATGCAGAGGCCGAGGCCGC
CTCGGCCTCTGAGCTATTCCAGAAGTAGTGAGGAGGCTTTTTTGGAGGCCTAGGGACGTACCCAATTCGC
CCTATAGTGAGTCGTATTACGCGCGCTCACTGGCCGTCGTTTTACAACGTCGTGACTGGGAAAACCCTGG
CGTTACCCAACTTAATCGCCTTGCAGCACATCCCCCTTTCGCCAGCTGGCGTAATAGCGAAGAGGCCCGC
ACCGATCGCCCTTCCCAACAGTTGCGCAGCCTGAATGGCGAATGGG
[124 nt withheld, positions 7607-7730]
C
[91 nt withheld, positions 7732-7822]
A
[49 nt withheld, positions 7824-7872]
CCTTTGACGTTGGAGTCCACGTTCTTT
[37 nt withheld, positions 7900-7936]
ACCCTATCTCGGTCTATTCTTTTGATTTATAAGGGATTTTGCCGATTTCGGCCTATTGGTTAAAAAATGA
GCTGATTTAACAAAAATTTAACGCGAATTTTAACAAAATATTAACGCTTACAATTTAGGTGGCACTTTTC
GGGGAAATGTGCGCGGAACCCCTATTTGTTTATTTTTCTAAATACATTCAAATATGTATCCGCTCATGAG
ACAATAACCCTGATAAATGCTTCAATAATATTGAAAAAGGAAGAGTATGAGTATTCAACATTTCCGTGTC
GCCCTTATTCCCTTTTTTGCGGCATTTTGCCTTCCTGTTTTTGCTCACCCAGAAACGCTGGTGAAAGTAA
AAGATGCTGAAGATCAGTTGGGTGCACGAGTGGGTTACATCGAACTGGATCTCAACAGCGGTAAGATCCT
TGAGAGTTTTCGCCCCGAAGAACGTTTTCCAATGATGAGCACTTTTAAAGTTCTGCTATGTGGCGCGGTA
TTATCCCGTATTGACGCCGGGCAAGAGCAACTCGGTCGCCGCATACACTATTCTCAGAATGACTTGGTTG
AGTACTCACCAGTCACAGAAAAGCATCTTACGGATGGCATGACAGTAAGAGAATTATGCAGTGCTGCCAT
AACCATGAGTGATAACACTGCGGCCAACTTACTTCTGACAACGATCGGAGGACCGAAGGAGCTAACCGCT
TTTTTGCACAACATGGGGGATCATGTAACTCGCCTTGATCGTTGGGAACCGGAGCTGAATGAAGCCATAC
CAAACGACGAGCGTGACACCACGATGCCTGTAGCAATGGCAACAACGTTGCGCAAACTATTAACTGGCGA
ACTACTTACTCTAGCTTCCCGGCAACAATTAATAGACTGGATGGAGGCGGATAAAGTTGCAGGACCACTT
CTGCGCTCGGCCCTTCCGGCTGGCTGGTTTATTGCTGATAAATCTGGAGCCGGTGAGCGTGGGTCTCGCG
GTATCATTGCAGCACTGGGGCCAGATGGTAAGCCCTCCCGTATCGTAGTTATCTACACGACGGGGAGTCA
GGCAACTATGGATGAACGAAATAGACAGATCGCTGAGATAGGTGCCTCACTGATTAAGCATTGGTAACTG
TCAGACCAAGTTTACTCATATATACTTTAGATTGATTTAAAACTTCATTTTTAATTTAAAAGGATCTAGG
TGAAGATCCTTTTTGATAATCTCATGACCAAAATCCCTTAACGTGAGTTTTCGTTCCACTGAGCGTCAGA
CCCCGTAGAAAAGATCAAAGGATCTTCTTGAGATCCTTTTTTTCTGCGCGTAATCTGCTGCTTGCAAACA
AAAAAACCACCGCTACCAGCGGTGGTTTGTTTGCCGGATCAAGAGCTACCAACTCTTTTTCCGAAGGTAA
CTGGCTTCAGCAGAGCGCAGATACCAAATACTGTTCTTCTAGTGTAGCCGTAGTTAGGCCACCACTTCAA
GAACTCTGTAGCACCGCCTACATACCTCGCTCTGCTAATCCTGTTACCAGTGGCTGCTGCCAGTGGCGAT
AAGTCGTGTCTTACCGGGTTGGACTCAAGACGATAGTTACCGGATAAGGCGCAGCGGTCGGGCTGAACGG
GGGGTTCGTGCACACAGCCCAGCTTGGAGCGAACGACCTACACCGAACTGAGATACCTACAGCGTGAGCT
ATGAGAAAGCGCCACGCTTCCCGAAGGGAGAAAGGCGGACAGGTATCCGGTAAGCGGCAGGGTCGGAACA
GGAGAGCGCACGAGGGAGCTTCCAGGGGGAAACGCCTGGTATCTTTATAGTCCTGTCGGGTTTCGCCACC
TCTGACTTGAGCGTCGATTTTTGTGATGCTCGTCAGGGGGGCGGAGCCTATGGAAAAACGCCAGCAACGC
GGCCTTTTTACGGTTCCTGGCCTTTTGCTGGCCTTTTGCTCACATGTTCTTTCCTGCGTTATCCCCTGAT
TCTGTGGATAACCGTATTACCGCCTTTGAGTGAGCTGATACCGCTCGCCGCAGCCGAACGACCGAGCGCA
GCGAGTCAGTGAGCGAGGAAGCGGAAGAGCGCCCAATACGCAAACCGCCTCTCCCCGCGCGTTGGCCGAT
TCATTAATGCAGCTGGCACGACAGGTTTCCCGACTGGAAAGCGGGCAGTGAGCGCAACGCAATTAATGTG
AGTTAGCTCACTCATTAGGCACCCCAGGCTTTACACTTTATGCTTCCGGCTCGTATGTTGTGTGGAATTG
TGAGCGGATAACAATTTCACACAGGAAACAGCTATGACCATGATTACGCCAAGCGCGCAATTAACCCTCA
CTAAAGGGAACAAAAGCTGGAGCTGCAAGC
Features (pLannotate 1.2.2; 31 found; start..end, strand, type, name):
      5..231     +  promoter       RSV promoter: Rous sarcoma virus enhancer/promoter
    232..412     +  LTR            5' LTR (truncated): truncated 5' long terminal repeat (LTR) from HIV-1
    459..584     +  misc_feature   HIV-1 Ψ: packaging signal of human immunodeficiency virus type 1
    568..931     +  CDS            HIV-1 gag (fragment): gag protein from human immunodeficiency virus 1; gag
   1077..1310    +  misc_feature   RRE: The Rev response element (RRE) of HIV-1 allows for Rev-dependent mRNA export from the nucleus to the cytoplasm.
   1687..1713    +  CDS            Rev (fragment): human immunodeficiency virus 1 (HIV-1) Rev protein; rev; enhances nuclear export of unspliced and incompletely spliced viral mRNAs
   1720..1743    +  promoter       SV40 promoter (fragment): SV40 early promoter
   1744..1815    +  promoter       SV40 promoter (fragment): SV40 enhancer and early promoter
   1839..1974    +  rep_origin     SV40 ori: SV40 origin of replication
   2020..2616    +  CDS            PuroR (fragment): puromycin N-acetyltransferase; pac from Streptomyces; confers resistance to puromycin
   2665..2782    +  misc_feature   cPPT/CTS: central polypurine tract and central termination sequence of HIV-1
   2847..2913    +  CDS            small t antigen (fragment): SV40 (simian virus 40) small t antigen
   2920..4098    +  promoter       EF-1α promoter: strong constitutive promoter for human elongation factor EF-1α
   4115..6022    +  CDS            ARNTL2: BMAL2_HUMAN - Also known as BHLHE6, BMAL2, CLIF, MOP9, PASD9. Experimental evidence at protein level: Swiss-Prot protein existence level 1. Transcriptional activator which forms a core component of the circadian clock. The circadian clock, an internal time-keeping system, regulates various physiological processes through the generation of approximately 24 hour circadian rhythms in gene expression, which are translated into rhythms in metabolism and behavior. It is derived from the Latin roots 'circa' (about) and 'diem' (day) and acts as an important regulator of a wide array of physiological f
   6038..6091    +  promoter       U6 promoter (fragment): RNA polymerase III promoter for human U6 snRNA
   6133..6721    +  misc_feature   WPRE: woodchuck hepatitis virus posttranscriptional regulatory element
   6772..6791    +  misc_feature   cPPT/CTS (fragment): central polypurine tract and central termination sequence of HIV-1
   6793..7026    +  LTR            3' LTR (ΔU3): self-inactivating 3' long terminal repeat (LTR) from HIV-1
   7104..7225    +  polyA_signal   SV40 poly(A) signal: SV40 polyadenylation signal
   7265..7400    +  rep_origin     SV40 ori: SV40 origin of replication
   7421..7439    -  promoter       T7 promoter: promoter for bacteriophage T7 RNA polymerase
   7447..7602    +  CDS            lacZα (fragment): LacZα fragment of β-galactosidase; lacZ fragment
   7607..8035    +  rep_origin     f1 ori (sequence partly withheld): f1 bacteriophage origin of replication; arrow indicates direction of (+) strand synthesis
   8088..8192    +  promoter       AmpR promoter: bla
   8193..9053    +  CDS            AmpR: β-lactamase; bla; confers resistance to ampicillin, carbenicillin, and related antibiotics
   9224..9812    +  rep_origin     ori: high-copy-number ColE1/pMB1/pBR322/pUC origin of replication
   9995..10087   +  CDS            lacI (fragment): lac repressor; lacI; The lac repressor binds to the lac operator to inhibit transcription in E. coli. This inhibition can be relieved by adding lactose or isopropyl-β-D-thiogalactopyranoside (IPTG).
  10100..10121   +  protein_bind   CAP binding site: CAP binding activates transcription in the presence of cAMP. E. coli catabolite activator protein
  10136..10166   +  promoter       lac promoter: promoter for the E. coli lac operon
  10174..10190   +  protein_bind   lac operator: The lac repressor binds to the lac operator to inhibit transcription in E. coli. This inhibition can be relieved by adding lactose or isopropyl-β-D-thiogalactopyranoside (IPTG). lac repressor encoded by lacI
  10235..10253   +  promoter       T3 promoter: promoter for bacteriophage T3 RNA polymerase
