[The description below was written by a language model from this plasmid's Addgene catalogue record and pLannotate feature annotations shown in this document.]
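Description:
TFORF2652 is a lentiviral mammalian expression plasmid built on the pLX_TRC317 backbone for overexpressing the human transcription factor ARNTL2 (also known as BMAL2, CLIF or MOP9), a bHLH-PAS transcriptional activator that is a core component of the circadian clock. It belongs to a barcoded transcription factor ORF collection in which each ORF is paired with a unique 24-bp barcode, so the factor carried by a given cell can be identified in pooled screens. The barcode is not annotated in the feature table. In bacteria the plasmid is maintained through a high-copy ColE1/pUC-type origin and selected with ampicillin via β-lactamase. An f1 origin and remnants of a lac/lacZα cloning region flanked by T3 and T7 promoters are also present in the backbone. The depositor notes a risk of recombination, which is common for LTR-containing plasmids.

The viral cassette has a third-generation layout. An RSV promoter drives a truncated HIV-1 5' LTR, followed by the Ψ packaging signal with a gag fragment, the RRE for Rev-dependent nuclear export, and a cPPT/CTS. The cassette ends in a self-inactivating ΔU3 3' LTR followed by an SV40 polyadenylation signal. Within the transfer region, an SV40 early promoter/origin segment precedes the puromycin N-acetyltransferase gene, allowing selection of transduced cells. Downstream, the EF-1α promoter drives constitutive expression of the synthesized ARNTL2 ORF, and a WPRE after the ORF enhances transcript stability and expression. Short matches to a U6 promoter and SV40 small t antigen are annotated as fragments and are probably linker or residual sequence rather than functional units. The construct is used to produce lentivirus for individual or pooled transcription factor overexpression, as in directed differentiation screens.
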