Addgene plasmid #142969: TFORF2652
Purpose: Lentiviral vector for overexpressing transcription factor ORFs with unique 24-bp barcodes. Barcodes facilitate identification of transcription factors in pooled screens.
Depositing lab: Feng Zhang. Depositing organization: Broad Institute. Publication: A transcription factor atlas of directed differentiation. Joung J, Ma S, Tay T, Geiger-Schuller KR, Kirchgatterer PC, Verdine VK, Guo B, Arias-Garcia MA, Allen WE, Singh A, Kuksenko O, Abudayyeh OO, Gootenberg JS, Fu Z, Macrae RK, Buenrostro JD, Regev A, Zhang F. Cell. 2023 Jan 5;186(1):209-229.e26. doi: 10.1016/j.cell.2022.11.026. PubMed 36608654.
Backbone
  Vector backbone: pLX_TRC317
  Backbone manufacturer: Broad Institute Genetic Perturbation Platform
  Backbone size w/o insert (bp): 8264
  Vector type: Mammalian Expression, Lentiviral
  Selectable markers: Puromycin
Growth in bacteria
  Bacterial resistance: Ampicillin, 100 μg/mL
  Growth temperature: 37°C
  Growth strain: NEB Stable
  Copy number: High Copy
Gene/Insert
  Gene/Insert name: ARNTL2
  Species: H. sapiens (human)
  Insert size (bp): 2012
  Entrez Gene: BMAL2 (a.k.a. ARNTL2, CLIF, MOP9, PASD9, bHLHe6)
  Promoter: EF1a
  Cloning method: Unknown
  Sequencing primers: 5′ GGGTGGAGACTGAAGTTAGGCCAG; 3′ CACATAGCGTAAAAGGAGCAACATAG
Terms and licenses: Academic/Nonprofit Terms; Industry Terms: Not Available to Industry
Depositor comments: NM_020183,ENST00000266503 . The transcription factor ORF portion of this plasmid was synthesized by Genewiz. Please test multiple small colonies in case of plasmid recombination. To make this collection available in a timely manner, a portion of this collection was not fully sequenced by Addgene. If an Addgene verified full plasmid sequence is not available, please contact us prior to placing an order to request the full sequence.
How to cite: TFORF2652 was a gift from Feng Zhang (Addgene plasmid # 142969 ; http://n2t.net/addgene:142969 ; RRID:Addgene_142969)
