>Addgene plasmid #142969 | TFORF2652 | depositor partial sequence | sequence record 281045 | Insert
ACCGCCACCATGGCGGCGGAAGAGGAGGCTGCGGCGGGAGGTAAAGTGTTGAGAGAGGAGAACCAGTGCA
TTGCTCCTGTGGTTTCCAGCCGCGTGAGTCCAGGGACAAGACCAACAGCTATGGGGTCTTTCAGCTCACA
CATGACAGAGTTTCCACGAAAACGCAAAGGAAGTGATTCAGACCCATCCCAGTCAGGAATCATGACAGAA
AAAGTGGTGGAAAAGCTTTCTCAGAATCCCCTTACCTATCTTCTTTCAACAAGGATAGAAATATCAGCCT
CCAGTGGCAGCAGAGTGGAAGATGGTGAACACCAAGTTAAAATGAAGGCCTTCAGAGAAGCTCATAGCCA
AACTGAAAAGCGGAGGAGAGATAAAATGAATAACCTGATTGAAGAACTGTCTGCAATGATCCCTCAGTGC
AACCCCATGGCGCGTAAACTGGACAAACTTACAGTTTTAAGAATGGCTGTTCAACACTTGAGATCTTTAA
AAGGCTTGACAAATTCTTATGTGGGAAGTAATTATAGACCATCATTTCTTCAGGATAATGAGCTCAGACA
TTTAATCCTTAAGACTGCAGAAGGCTTCTTATTTGTGGTTGGATGTGAAAGAGGAAAAATTCTCTTCGTT
TCTAAGTCAGTCTCCAAAATACTTAATTATGATCAGGCTAGTTTGACTGGACAAAGCTTATTTGACTTCT
TACATCCAAAAGATGTTGCCAAAGTAAAGGAACAACTTTCTTCTTTTGATATTTCACCAAGAGAAAAGCT
AATAGATGCCAAAACTGGTTTGCAAGTTCACAGTAATCTCCACGCTGGAAGGACACGTGTGTATTCTGGC
TCAAGACGATCTTTTTTCTGTCGGATAAAGAGTTGTAAAATCTCTGTCAAAGAAGAGCATGGATGCTTAC
CCAACTCAAAGAAGAAAGAGCACAGAAAATTCTATACTATCCATTGCACTGGTTACTTGAGAAGCTGGCC
TCCAAATATTGTTGGAATGGAAGAAGAAAGGAACAGTAAGAAAGACAACAGTAATTTTACCTGCCTTGTG
GCCATTGGAAGATTACAGCCATATATTGTTCCACAGAACAGTGGAGAGATTAATGTGAAACCAACTGAAT
TTATAACCCGGTTTGCAGTGAATGGAAAATTTGTCTATGTAGATCAAAGGGCAACAGCGATTTTAGGATA
TCTGCCTCAGGAACTTTTGGGAACTTCTTGTTATGAATATTTTCATCAAGATGACCACAATAATTTGACT
GACAAGCACAAAGCAGTTCTACAGAGTAAGGAGAAAATACTTACAGATTCCTACAAATTCAGAGCAAAAG
ATGGCTCTTTTGTAACTTTAAAAAGCCAATGGTTTAGTTTCACAAATCCTTGGACAAAAGAACTGGAATA
TATTGTATCTGTCAACACTTTAGTTTTGGGACATAGTGAGCCTGGAGAAGCATCATTTTTACCTTGTAGC
TCTCAATCATCAGAAGAATCCTCTAGACAGTCCTGTATGAGTGTACCTGGAATGTCTACTGGAACAGTAC
TTGGTGCTGGTAGTATTGGAACAGATATTGCAAATGAAATTCTGGATTTACAGAGGTTACAGTCTTCTTC
ATACCTTGATGATTCGAGTCCAACAGGTTTAATGAAAGATACTCATACTGTAAACTGCAGGAGTATGTCA
AATAAGGAGTTGTTTCCACCAAGTCCTTCTGAAATGGGGGAGCTAGAGGCTACCAGGCAAAACCAGAGTA
CTGTTGCTGTCCACAGCCATGAGCCACTCCTCAGTGATGGTGCACAGTTGGATTTCGATGCCCTATGTGA
CAATGATGACACAGCCATGGCTGCATTTATGAATTACTTAGAAGCAGAGGGGGGCCTGGGAGACCCTGGG
GACTTCAGTGACATCCAGTGGACCCTCTAGTAATGAACTAGTCCGTAACTTGAAAGTATTTCGATTTCTT
GGCTTTATATATCTTGTGGAAAGGACGATAGACGGAGTACGTCGCCCGTACG
