>Addgene plasmid #142969 | TFORF2652 | depositor partial sequence | sequence record 281046 | Barcode
TAGACGGAGTACGTCGCCCGTACG
